>Addgene plasmid #219351 | SFFV-ZNF525-Brd 444 | addgene full sequence | sequence record 449631 | Addgene NGS Result
ATTTATGCAGAGGCCGAGGCCGCCTCGGCCTCTGAGCTATTCCAGAAGTAGTGAGGAGGCTTTTTTGGAG
GCCTAGGGACGTACCCAATTCGCCCTATAGTGAGTCGTATTACGCGCGCTCACTGGCCGTCGTTTTACAA
CGTCGTGACTGGGAAAACCCTGGCGTTACCCAACTTAATCGCCTTGCAGCACATCCCCCTTTCGCCAGCT
GGCGTAATAGCGAAGAGGCCCGCACCGATCGCCCTTCCCAACAGTTGCGCAGCCTGAATGGCGAATGGG
[124 nt withheld, positions 280-403]
C
[91 nt withheld, positions 405-495]
A
[49 nt withheld, positions 497-545]
CCTTTGACGTTGGAGTCCACGTTCTTT
[37 nt withheld, positions 573-609]
ACCCTATCTCGGTCTATTCTTTTGATTTATAAGGGATTTTGCCGATTTCGGCCTATTGGTTAAAAAATGA
GCTGATTTAACAAAAATTTAACGCGAATTTTAACAAAATATTAACGCTTACAATTTAGGTGGCACTTTTC
GGGGAAATGTGCGCGGAACCCCTATTTGTTTATTTTTCTAAATACATTCAAATATGTATCCGCTCATGAG
ACAATAACCCTGATAAATGCTTCAATAATATTGAAAAAGGAAGAGTATGAGTATTCAACATTTCCGTGTC
GCCCTTATTCCCTTTTTTGCGGCATTTTGCCTTCCTGTTTTTGCTCACCCAGAAACGCTGGTGAAAGTAA
AAGATGCTGAAGATCAGTTGGGTGCACGAGTGGGTTACATCGAACTGGATCTCAACAGCGGTAAGATCCT
TGAGAGTTTTCGCCCCGAAGAACGTTTTCCAATGATGAGCACTTTTAAAGTTCTGCTATGTGGCGCGGTA
TTATCCCGTATTGACGCCGGGCAAGAGCAACTCGGTCGCCGCATACACTATTCTCAGAATGACTTGGTTG
AGTACTCACCAGTCACAGAAAAGCATCTTACGGATGGCATGACAGTAAGAGAATTATGCAGTGCTGCCAT
AACCATGAGTGATAACACTGCGGCCAACTTACTTCTGACAACGATCGGAGGACCGAAGGAGCTAACCGCT
TTTTTGCACAACATGGGGGATCATGTAACTCGCCTTGATCGTTGGGAACCGGAGCTGAATGAAGCCATAC
CAAACGACGAGCGTGACACCACGATGCCTGTAGCAATGGCAACAACGTTGCGCAAACTATTAACTGGCGA
ACTACTTACTCTAGCTTCCCGGCAACAATTAATAGACTGGATGGAGGCGGATAAAGTTGCAGGACCACTT
CTGCGCTCGGCCCTTCCGGCTGGCTGGTTTATTGCTGATAAATCTGGAGCCGGTGAGCGTGGGTCTCGCG
GTATCATTGCAGCACTGGGGCCAGATGGTAAGCCCTCCCGTATCGTAGTTATCTACACGACGGGGAGTCA
GGCAACTATGGATGAACGAAATAGACAGATCGCTGAGATAGGTGCCTCACTGATTAAGCATTGGTAACTG
TCAGACCAAGTTTACTCATATATACTTTAGATTGATTTAAAACTTCATTTTTAATTTAAAAGGATCTAGG
TGAAGATCCTTTTTGATAATCTCATGACCAAAATCCCTTAACGTGAGTTTTCGTTCCACTGAGCGTCAGA
CCCCGTAGAAAAGATCAAAGGATCTTCTTGAGATCCTTTTTTTCTGCGCGTAATCTGCTGCTTGCAAACA
AAAAAACCACCGCTACCAGCGGTGGTTTGTTTGCCGGATCAAGAGCTACCAACTCTTTTTCCGAAGGTAA
CTGGCTTCAGCAGAGCGCAGATACCAAATACTGTTCTTCTAGTGTAGCCGTAGTTAGGCCACCACTTCAA
GAACTCTGTAGCACCGCCTACATACCTCGCTCTGCTAATCCTGTTACCAGTGGCTGCTGCCAGTGGCGAT
AAGTCGTGTCTTACCGGGTTGGACTCAAGACGATAGTTACCGGATAAGGCGCAGCGGTCGGGCTGAACGG
GGGGTTCGTGCACACAGCCCAGCTTGGAGCGAACGACCTACACCGAACTGAGATACCTACAGCGTGAGCT
ATGAGAAAGCGCCACGCTTCCCGAAGGGAGAAAGGCGGACAGGTATCCGGTAAGCGGCAGGGTCGGAACA
GGAGAGCGCACGAGGGAGCTTCCAGGGGGAAACGCCTGGTATCTTTATAGTCCTGTCGGGTTTCGCCACC
TCTGACTTGAGCGTCGATTTTTGTGATGCTCGTCAGGGGGGCGGAGCCTATGGAAAAACGCCAGCAACGC
GGCCTTTTTACGGTTCCTGGCCTTTTGCTGGCCTTTTGCTCACATGTTCTTTCCTGCGTTATCCCCTGAT
TCTGTGGATAACCGTATTACCGCCTTTGAGTGAGCTGATACCGCTCGCCGCAGCCGAACGACCGAGCGCA
GCGAGTCAGTGAGCGAGGAAGCGGAAGAGCGCCCAATACGCAAACCGCCTCTCCCCGCGCGTTGGCCGAT
TCATTAATGCAGCTGGCACGACAGGTTTCCCGACTGGAAAGCGGGCAGTGAGCGCAACGCAATTAATGTG
AGTTAGCTCACTCATTAGGCACCCCAGGCTTTACACTTTATGCTTCCGGCTCGTATGTTGTGTGGAATTG
TGAGCGGATAACAATTTCACACAGGAAACAGCTATGACCATGATTACGCCAAGCGCGCAATTAACCCTCA
CTAAAGGGAACAAAAGCTGGAGCTGCAAGCTTAATGTAGTCTTATGCAATACTCTTGTAGTCTTGCAACA
TGGTAACGATGAGTTAGCAACATGCCTTACAAGGAGAGAAAAAGCACCGTGCATGCCGATTGGTGGAAGT
AAGGTGGTACGATCGTGCCTTATTAGGAAGGCAACAGACGGGTCTGACATGGATTGGACGAACCACTGAA
TTGCCGCATTGCAGAGATATTGTATTTAAGTGCCTAGCTCGATACATAAACGGGTCTCTCTGGTTAGACC
AGATCTGAGCCTGGGAGCTCTCTGGCTAACTAGGGAACCCACTGCTTAAGCCTCAATAAAGCTTGCCTTG
AGTGCTTCAAGTAGTGTGTGCCCGTCTGTTGTGTGACTCTGGTAACTAGAGATCCCTCAGACCCTTTTAG
TCAGTGTGGAAAATCTCTAGCAGTGGCGCCCGAACAGGGACTTGAAAGCGAAAGGGAAACCAGAGGAGCT
CTCTCGACGCAGGACTCGGCTTGCTGAAGCGCGCACGGCAAGAGGCGAGGGGCGGCGACTGGTGAGTACG
CCAAAAATTTTGACTAGCGGAGGCTAGAAGGAGAGAGATGGGTGCGAGAGCGTCAGTATTAAGCGGGGGA
GAATTAGATCGCGATGGGAAAAAATTCGGTTAAGGCCAGGGGGAAAGAAAAAATATAAATTAAAACATAT
AGTATGGGCAAGCAGGGAGCTAGAACGATTCGCAGTTAATCCTGGCCTGTTAGAAACATCAGAAGGCTGT
AGACAAATACTGGGACAGCTACAACCATCCCTTCAGACAGGATCAGAAGAACTTAGATCATTATATAATA
CAGTAGCAACCCTCTATTGTGTGCATCAAAGGATAGAGATAAAAGACACCAAGGAAGCTTTAGACAAGAT
AGAGGAAGAGCAAAACAAAAGTAAGACCACCGCACAGCAAGCGGCCGCTGATCTTCAGACCTGGAGGAGG
AGATATGAGGGACAATTGGAGAAGTGAATTATATAAATATAAAGTAGTAAAAATTGAACCATTAGGAGTA
GCACCCACCAAGGCAAAGAGAAGAGTGGTGCAGAGAGAAAAAAGAGCAGTGGGAATAGGAGCTTTGTTCC
TTGGGTTCTTGGGAGCAGCAGGAAGCACTATGGGCGCAGCGTCAATGACGCTGACGGTACAGGCCAGACA
ATTATTGTCTGGTATAGTGCAGCAGCAGAACAATTTGCTGAGGGCTATTGAGGCGCAACAGCATCTGTTG
CAACTCACAGTCTGGGGCATCAAGCAGCTCCAGGCAAGAATCCTGGCTGTGGAAAGATACCTAAAGGATC
AACAGCTCCTGGGGATTTGGGGTTGCTCTGGAAAACTCATTTGCACCACTGCTGTGCCTTGGAATGCTAG
TTGGAGTAATAAATCTCTGGAACAGATTTGGAATCACACGACCTGGATGGAGTGGGACAGAGAAATTAAC
AATTACACAAGCTTAATACACTCCTTAATTGAAGAATCGCAAAACCAGCAAGAAAAGAATGAACAAGAAT
TATTGGAATTAGATAAATGGGCAAGTTTGTGGAATTGGTTTAACATAACAAATTGGCTGTGGTATATAAA
ATTATTCATAATGATAGTAGGAGGCTTGGTAGGTTTAAGAATAGTTTTTGCTGTACTTTCTATAGTGAAT
AGAGTTAGGCAGGGATATTCACCATTATCGTTTCAGACCCACCTCCCAACCCCGAGGGGACCCGACAGGC
CCGAAGGAATAGAAGAAGAAGGTGGAGAGAGAGACAGAGACAGATCCATTCGATTAGTGAACGGATCTCG
ACGGTATCGGTTAACTTTTAAAAGAAAAGGGGGGATTGGGGGGTACAGTGCAGGGGAAAGAATAGTAGAC
ATAATAGCAACAGACATACAAACTAAAGAATTACAAAAACAAATTACAAAAATTCAAAATTTTATCGATC
ACGAGACTAGCCTCGAGCTGGCTGCAGTAACGCCATTTTGCAAGGCATGGAAAAATACCAAACCAAGAAT
AGAGAAGTTCAGATCAAGGGCGGGTACATGAAAATAGCTAACGTTGGGCCAAACAGGATATCTGCGGTGA
GCAGTTTCGGCCCCGGCCCGGGGCCAAGAACAGATGGTCACCGCAGTTTCGGCCCCGGCCCGAGGCCAAG
AACAGATGGTCCCCAGATATGGCCCAACCCTCAGCAGTTTCTTAAGACCCATCAGATGTTTCCAGGCTCC
CCCAAGGACCTGAAATGACCCTGCGCCTTATTTGAATTAACCAATCAGCCTGCTTCTCGCTTCTGTTCGC
GCGCTTCTGCTTCCCGAGCTCTATAAAAGAGCTCACAACCCCTCACTCGGCGCGCCAGTCCTCCGACAGA
CTGAGTCGGCCGGTCGAATCAAGCTTATCGATACCGTCGACGGATCCGCTAGCCCGCGGTTCGAAATGCT
GGAGAATTATAGGAACCTGGTCTCCCTGGGTATCTCTTCCAAATGCACAATGAAGGAGTTCTCATCAACA
GCACAAGGCAATACAGAAGTGATCCACACAGGGACATTGCAAAGACATGAACGTCATCACATTGGAGATT
TTTCCTTCCAGGAAATTGAGAAAGATATTCATAACTTTGAGTTTCAGTGGCAAGAAGATGAAAGAAATGG
CCATGAAGCACCCATGACAAAAATCAAAAAATTGATGGGTAGTACAGAGCAATATGATCACAGGCATGCT
GGAAACAAGCCTATTAAATATCAGCTTGGATCAAGCTTTCATTCACATCTGTCTGAACTCCACATATTTC
AGCCCAAAGGGAAAATTAATAATCAAGTGGAGAAGTCTATCAACGATGCTTCCTCGGTTTCAACAGCCCA
AAGAATTTCTTGTAGGCCCAAAACCCATATATCTAATAACTATGGGGATAATTTTCTGAATTATTCATTA
CTCACACAAAGACAGGAAGTACGCATGAGAGAAAAATCTTTCCAATGTATTGAGAGTGGCAAAGCCTTTA
ATTATAGCTCACTCTTAAGGAAACATCAGATTATTCATCTAGGAGAGAAACAATATAAATGTGATGTATG
TGACAAGGTCTTTATTCGGAAGCGATACCTTGCACGCCATCGTAGATGTCACACTGGTGAGAAACCTTAC
AAGTGTAATGAGTGTGGCAAGTCCTTCAGTCAGATGTCATCCCTTACATATCATCATCGACTTCATACTG
GAGAGAAACCTTACAAATGTGAAGAATGTGACAAAGCTTTCAGACACAATTCAGCCCTTCAAAGACATAG
GAGAATTCATACTGGAGAGAAACCACATAAGTGTAATGAGTGTGGCAAGACCTTTAGTCAGAAGTCATAC
CTTGCATGCCATCGTAGCATTCATACTGGAAAGAAACCTTACGAATGTGAAGAATGTGACAAAGCTTTCA
GTTTCAAATCAAACCTTGAAAGTCATAGGATAACTCATACTGGAGAGAAACCATACAAGTGTAATGATTG
TGGCAAGACCTTCAGTCATATGTCAACCCTTACATGCCATCGTAGACTTCATACTGGAGAGAAACCTTAC
AAGTGTGAAGAATGTGATGAAGCTTTCCGTTTCAAATCAAGTCTTGAAAGACATAGGAGAATTCATAATG
GAGAGAAACTGTACAAATGTAATGAGTGTGGCAAGACCTTCAGTCAGGAGTTATCCCTTACCTGCCATTG
TAGACTTCATAGTGGAGAGAAACCTTGCAAGTGTGGAGAATGTGACAAGGCTTACAGTTTCAAATAACCG
GTCGGATCCCCCGGGCTGCAGGAATTCGAGCATCTTACCGCCATTTATTCCCATATTTGTTCTGTTTTTC
TTGATTTGGGTATACATTTAAATGTTAATAAAACAAAATGGTGGGGCAATCATTTACATTTTTAGGGATA
TGTAATTACTAGTTCAGGTGTATTGCCACAAGACAAACATGTTAAGAAACTTTCCCGTTATTTACGCTCT
GTTCCTGTTAATCAACCTCTGGATTACAAAATTTGTGAAAGATTGACTGATATTCTTAACTATGTTGCTC
CTTTTACGCTGTGTGGATATGCTGCTTTAATGCCTCTGTATCATGCTATTGCTTCCCGTACGGCTTTCGT
TTTCTCCTCCTTGTATAAATCCTGGTTGCTGTCTCTTTATGAGGAGTTGTGGCCCGTTGTCCGTCAACGT
GGCGTGGTGTGCTCTGTGTTTGCTGACGCAACCCCCACTGGCTGGGGCATTGCCACCACCTGTCAACTCC
TTTCTGGGACTTTCGCTTTCCCCCTCCCGATCGCCACGGCAGAACTCATCGCCGCCTGCCTTGCCCGCTG
CTGGACAGGGGCTAGGTTGCTGGGCACTGATAATTCCGTGGTGTTGTCGGGGAAGCTGACGTCCTTTGCA
ATTCGATATCAAGCTGTACCTTCTAGATGTACACAATAGCGAGCGCTTCTAGACCAATGACTTACAAGGC
AGCTGTAGATCTTAGCCACTTTTTAAAAGAAAAGGGGGGACTGGAAGGGCTAATTCACTCCCAACGAAGA
CAAGATCTGCTTTTTGCTTGTACTGGGTCTCTCTGGTTAGACCAGATCTGAGCCTGGGAGCTCTCTGGCT
AACTAGGGAACCCACTGCTTAAGCCTCAATAAAGCTTGCCTTGAGTGCTTCAAGTAGTGTGTGCCCGTCT
GTTGTGTGACTCTGGTAACTAGAGATCCCTCAGACCCTTTTAGTCAGTGTGGAAAATCTCTAGCAGTAGT
AGTTCATGTCATCTTATTATTCAGTATTTATAACTTGCAAAGAAATGAATATCAGAGAGTGAGAGGAACT
TGTTTATTGCAGCTTATAATGGTTACAAATAAAGCAATAGCATCACAAATTTCACAAATAAAGCATTTTT
TTCACTGCATTCTAGTTGTGGTTTGTCCAAACTCATCAATGTATCTTATCATGTCTGGCTCTAGCTATCC
CGCCCCTAACTCCGCCCATCCCGCCCCTAACTCCGCCCAGTTCCGCCCATTCTCCGCCCCATGGCTGACT
AATTTTTTTT
Features (pLannotate 1.2.2; 29 found; start..end, strand, type, name):
     94..112     -  promoter       T7 promoter: promoter for bacteriophage T7 RNA polymerase
    120..275     +  CDS            lacZα (fragment): LacZα fragment of β-galactosidase; lacZ fragment
    280..708     +  rep_origin     f1 ori (sequence partly withheld): f1 bacteriophage origin of replication; arrow indicates direction of (+) strand synthesis
    761..865     +  promoter       AmpR promoter: bla
    866..1726    +  CDS            AmpR: β-lactamase; bla; confers resistance to ampicillin, carbenicillin, and related antibiotics
   1897..2485    +  rep_origin     ori: high-copy-number ColE1/pMB1/pBR322/pUC origin of replication
   2668..2760    +  CDS            lacI (fragment): lac repressor; lacI; The lac repressor binds to the lac operator to inhibit transcription in E. coli. This inhibition can be relieved by adding lactose or isopropyl-β-D-thiogalactopyranoside (IPTG).
   2773..2794    +  protein_bind   CAP binding site: CAP binding activates transcription in the presence of cAMP. E. coli catabolite activator protein
   2809..2839    +  promoter       lac promoter: promoter for the E. coli lac operon
   2847..2863    +  protein_bind   lac operator: The lac repressor binds to the lac operator to inhibit transcription in E. coli. This inhibition can be relieved by adding lactose or isopropyl-β-D-thiogalactopyranoside (IPTG). lac repressor encoded by lacI
   2908..2926    +  promoter       T3 promoter: promoter for bacteriophage T3 RNA polymerase
   2954..3180    +  promoter       RSV promoter: Rous sarcoma virus enhancer/promoter
   3181..3361    +  LTR            5' LTR (truncated): truncated 5' long terminal repeat (LTR) from HIV-1
   3408..3533    +  misc_feature   HIV-1 Ψ: packaging signal of human immunodeficiency virus type 1
   3517..3880    +  CDS            HIV-1 gag (fragment): gag protein from human immunodeficiency virus 1; gag
   4026..4259    +  misc_feature   RRE: The Rev response element (RRE) of HIV-1 allows for Rev-dependent mRNA export from the nucleus to the cytoplasm.
   4636..4736    +  CDS            Rev (fragment): human immunodeficiency virus 1 (HIV-1) Rev protein; rev; enhances nuclear export of unspliced and incompletely spliced viral mRNAs
   4755..4872    +  misc_feature   cPPT/CTS: central polypurine tract and central termination sequence of HIV-1
   4906..5307    +  promoter       SFFV promoter: spleen focus-forming virus long terminal repeat (LTR) promoter
   5317..5340    +  misc_feature   MCS (fragment): pBluescript multiple cloning site
   5365..5931    +  CDS            ZNF701 (fragment): ZN701_HUMAN - Experimental evidence at protein level: Swiss-Prot protein existence level 1. May be involved in transcriptional regulation. From Homo sapiens (Human).
   6703..6728    +  misc_feature   MCS (fragment): pBluescript multiple cloning site
   6728..6787    +  CDS            S (fragment): HBSAG_WHV6 - Experimental evidence at transcript level: Swiss-Prot protein existence level 2. The middle envelope protein plays an important role in the budding of the virion. It is involved in the induction of budding in a nucleocapsid independent way. In this process the majority of envelope proteins bud to form subviral lipoprotein particles of 22 nm of diameter that do not contain a nucleocapsid (By similarity). From Woodchuck hepatitis B virus (isolate w64/pWS23) (WHV).
   6919..7322    +  misc_feature   WPRE: woodchuck hepatitis virus posttranscriptional regulatory element
   7380..7439    +  CDS            nef (fragment): NEF_HV1Z2 - Experimental evidence at protein level: Swiss-Prot protein existence level 1. Extracellular Nef protein targets CD4(+) T-lymphocytes for apoptosis by interacting with CXCR4 surface receptors. From Human immunodeficiency virus type 1 group M subtype D (isolate Z2/CDC-Z34) (HIV-1).
   7441..7674    +  LTR            3' LTR (ΔU3): self-inactivating 3' long terminal repeat (LTR) from HIV-1
   7746..7867    +  polyA_signal   SV40 poly(A) signal: SV40 polyadenylation signal
   7886..7907    +  rep_origin     SV40 ori (fragment): SV40 origin of replication
   7907..73      +  rep_origin     SV40 ori (across the origin): SV40 origin of replication
