[The description below was written by a language model from this plasmid's Addgene catalogue record and pLannotate feature annotations shown in this document.]
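Description:
SFFV-ZNF525-Brd 444 is a lentiviral transfer plasmid built on the SFFV-MCS backbone that expresses the human zinc-finger transcription factor ZNF525 together with a construct-specific DNA barcode. It is maintained in E. coli through a high-copy ColE1/pUC-type origin with ampicillin selection (AmpR under its own bla promoter). The backbone also retains pBluescript-derived remnants, including an f1 origin, lac promoter/operator and lacZα fragments, and T3 and T7 promoters. No mammalian selection marker or fluorescent reporter is annotated.

The viral portion has a third-generation, self-inactivating layout. An RSV promoter drives a truncated HIV-1 5' LTR, followed by the Ψ packaging signal with a partial gag sequence, the Rev response element for Rev-dependent nuclear export of the genomic RNA, and the cPPT/CTS. Downstream, the spleen focus-forming virus promoter drives the roughly 1.4 kb ZNF525 insert, cloned between restriction sites that flank it. The automated annotation labels part of this region as a ZNF701 fragment, which most likely reflects homology between related zinc-finger proteins rather than a different insert. A WPRE follows to enhance transcript stability and expression. According to the depositor, the barcode sits after the WPRE at an XbaI site, so it is carried on the same transcript upstream of the ΔU3 3' LTR, although it is not separately annotated in the feature table. An SV40 poly(A) signal and SV40 origin lie beyond the 3' LTR.

The plasmid belongs to a barcoded transcription factor collection made for combinatorial screening in immune cell reprogramming, where the barcode allows the delivered factor to be identified in transduced cells.
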