Addgene plasmid #219351: SFFV-ZNF525-Brd 444
Purpose: Transcription factor ZNF525 with a specific barcode assigned.
Depositing lab: Filipe Pereira. Depositing organization: Center for Neuroscience and Cell Biology, University of Coimbra. Publication: A combinatorial transcription factor screening platform for immune cell reprogramming. Kurochkin I, Altman AR, Caiado I, Pertiga-Cabral D, Halitzki E, Minaeva M, Zimmermannova O, Henriques-Oliveira L, Klein D, Nair M, Oliveira D, Cajal LR, Knittel R, Feick C, Ringner M, Martin M, Cirovic B, Pires CF, Rosa FF, Sitnicka E, Theis FJ, Pereira CF. Cell Syst. 2026 Jan 21;17(1):101457. doi: 10.1016/j.cels.2025.101457. Epub 2026 Jan 14. PubMed 41539305.
Backbone
  Vector backbone: SFFV-MCS
  Backbone size w/o insert (bp): 6638
  Vector type: Lentiviral
Growth in bacteria
  Bacterial resistance: Ampicillin, 100 μg/mL
  Growth temperature: 37°C
  Growth strain: NEB Stable
  Copy number: High Copy
Gene/Insert
  Gene/Insert name: ZNF525
  Species: H. sapiens (human)
  Insert size (bp): 1440
  Entrez Gene: ZNF525 (a.k.a. KIAA1979)
  Promoter: The spleen focus-forming virus (SFFV) promoter
  Cloning method: Restriction Enzyme; 5′ cloning site Bsp119I (not destroyed); 3′ cloning site BstHI (not destroyed)
Terms and licenses: Academic/Nonprofit Terms; Industry Terms: Not Available to Industry
Depositor comments: Barcode sequence cloned into XbaI restriction site. Design of plasmid is as follows: SFFV-[TF sequence]-WPRE-[Barcode sequence].
How to cite: SFFV-ZNF525-Brd 444 was a gift from Filipe Pereira (Addgene plasmid # 219351 ; http://n2t.net/addgene:219351 ; RRID:Addgene_219351)
