>Addgene plasmid #219351 | SFFV-ZNF525-Brd 444 | depositor partial sequence | sequence record 428534 | Barcode sequence
TGTACACAATAGCGAGCGCT
